>Addgene plasmid #50434 | pCVL SFFV Sbf-Sal linker | depositor full sequence | sequence record 75355 | pCVL SFFV Sbf-Sal linker sequence 6938 bps
GACGTCAATGTAGTCTTATGCAATACTCTTGTAGTCTTGCAACATGGTAACGATGAGTTAGCAACATGCC
TTACAAGGAGAGAAAAAGCACCGTGCATGCCGATTGGTGGAAGTAAGGTGGTACGATCGTGCCTTATTAG
GAAGGCAACAGACGGGTCTGACATGGATTGGACGAACCACTGAATTGCCGCATTGCAGAGATATTGTATT
TAAGTGCCTAGCTCGATACATAAACGGGTCTCTCTGGTTAGACCAGATCTGAGCCTGGGAGCTCTCTGGC
TAACTAGGGAACCCACTGCTTAAGCCTCAATAAAGCTTGCCTTGAGTGCTTCAAGTAGTGTGTGCCCGTC
TGTTGTGTGACTCTGGTAACTAGAGATCCCTCAGACCCTTTTAGTCAGTGTGGAAAATCTCTAGCAGTGG
CGCCCGAACAGGGACTTGAAAGCGAAAGGGAAACCAGAGGAGCTCTCTCGACGCAGGACTCGGCTTGCTG
AAGCGCGCACGGCAAGAGGCGAGGGGCGGCGACTGGTGAGTACGCCAAAAATTTTGACTAGCGGAGGCTA
GAAGGAGAGAGATGGGTGCGAGAGCGTCAGTATTAAGCGGGGGAGAATTAGATCGCGATGGGAAAAAATT
CGGTTAAGGCCAGGGGGAAAGAAAAAATATAAATTAAAACATATAGTATGGGCAAGCAGGGAGCTAGAAC
GATTCGCAGTTAATCCTGGCCTGTTAGAAACATCAGAAGGCTGTAGACAAATACTGGGACAGCTACAACC
ATCCCTTCAGACAGGATCAGAAGAACTTAGATCATTATATAATACAGTAGCAACCCTCTATTGTGTGCAT
CAAAGGATAGAGATAAAAGACACCAAGGAAGCTTTAGACAAGATAGAGGAAGAGCAAAACAAAAGTAAGA
CCACCGCACAGCAAGCGGCCCTGATCTTCAGACCTGGAGGAGGAGATATGAGGGACAATTGGAGAAGTGA
ATTATATAAATATAAAGTAGTAAAAATTGAACCATTAGGAGTAGCACCCACCAAGGCAAAGAGAAGAGTG
GTGCAGAGAGAAAAAAGAGCAGTGGGAATAGGAGCTTTGTTCCTTGGGTTCTTGGGAGCAGCAGGAAGCA
CTATGGGCGCAGCGTCAATGACGCTGACGGTACAGGCCAGACAATTATTGTCTGGTATAGTGCAGCAGCA
GAACAATTTGCTGAGGGCTATTGAGGCGCAACAGCATCTGTTGCAACTCACAGTCTGGGGCATCAAGCAG
CTCCAGGCAAGAATCCTGGCTGTGGAAAGATACCTAAAGGATCAACAGCTCCTGGGGATTTGGGGTTGCT
CTGGAAAACTCATTTGCACCACTGCTGTGCCTTGGAATGCTAGTTGGAGTAATGAATCTCTGGAACAGAT
TTGGAATCACACGACCTGGATGGAGTGGGACAGAGAAATTAACAATTACACAAGCTTAATACACTCCTTA
ATTGAAGAATCGCAAAACCAGCAAGAAAAGAATGAACAAGAATTATTGGAATTAGATAAATGGGCAAGTT
TGTGGAATTGGTTTAACATAACAAATTGGCTGTGGTATATAAAATTATTCATAATGATAGTAGGAGGCTT
GGTAGGTTTAAGAATAGTTTTTGCTGTACTTTCTATAGTGAATAGAGTTAGGCAGGGATATTCACCATTA
TCGTTTCAGACCCACCTCCCAACCCCGAGGGGACCCGACAGGCCCGAAGGAATAGAAGAAGAAGGTGGAG
AGAGAGACAGAGACAGATCCATTCGATTAGTGAACGGATCTCGACGGTATCGGTTAACTTTTAAAAGAAA
AGGGGGGATTGGGGGGTACAGTGCAGGGGAAAGAATAGTAGACATAATAGCAACAGACATACAAACTAAA
GAATTACAAAAACAAATTACAAAAATTCAAAATTTTATCGATTACGCGTGTGGCATCTGAAGCACCACCA
GCGAGCGAGAGCTAGAGAGAAGGAAAGCCACCGACTTCACCGCCTCCGAGCTGCTCCGGGTCGCGGGTCT
GCAGCGTCTACGGCCCTCCGCGCCTACAGCTCAAGCCACATCCGAAGGGGGAGGGAGCCGGGAGCTGCGC
GCGGGGCCGCCGGGGGGAGGGGTGGCACCGCCCACGCCGGGCGGCCACGAAGGGCGGGGCAGCGGGCGCG
CGCCCGGCGGGGGGAGGGGCCGCGCGCCGCGCCCGCTGGGAATTGGGGCCCTAGGGGGAGGGCGGAGGCG
CCGACGACCGCGGCACTTACCGTTCGCGGCGTGGCGCCCGGTGGTCCCCAAGGGGAGGGAAGGGGGAGGC
GGGGCGAGGACAGTGACCGGAGTCTCCTCAGCGGTGGCTTTTCTGCTTGGCAGCCTCAGCGGCTGGCGCC
AAAACCGGACTCCGCCCACTTCCTCGCCCCTGCGGTGCGAGGGTGTGGAATCCTCCAGACGCTGGGGGAG
GGGGAGTTGGGAGCTTAAAAACTAGTACCCCTTTGGGACCACTTTCAGCAGCGAACTCTCCTGTACACCA
GGGGTCAGTTCCACAGACGCGGGCCAGGGGTGGGTCATTGCGGCGTGAACAATAATTTGACTAGAAGTTG
ATTCGGGTGTTTCCGGAATTCCTAGCTGCAGTAACGCCATTTTGCAAGGCATGGAAAAATACCAAACCAA
GAATAGAGAAGTTCAGATCAAGGGCGGGTACATGAAAATAGCTAACGTTGGGCCAAACAGGATATCTGCG
GTGAGCAGTTTCGGCCCCGGCCCGGGGCCAAGAACAGATGGTCACCGCAGTTTCGGCCCCGGCCCGAGGC
CAAGAACAGATGGTCCCCAGATATGGCCCAACCCTCAGCAGTTTCTTAAGACCCATCAGATGTTTCCAGG
CTCCCCCAAGGACCTGAAATGACCCTGCGCCTTATTTGAATTAACCAATCAGCCTGCTTCTCGCTTCTGT
TCGCGCGCTTCTGCTTCCCGAGCTCTATAAAAGAGCTCACAACCCCTCACTCGGCGCGCCAGTCCTCCGA
CAGACTGAGTCGCCCGATGGCTAGCGAGCTGATTAAGGAGAACATGCACATGAAGCTGTACATGGAGGGC
ACCGTGGACAACCATCACTTCAAGTGCACATCCGAGGGCGAAGGCAAGCCCTACGAGGGCACCCAGACCA
TGAGAATCAAGGTGGTCGAGGGCGGCCCTCTCCCCTTCGCCTTCGACATCCTGGCTACTAGCTTCCTCTA
CGGCAGCAAGACCTTCATCAACCACACCCAGGGCATCCCCGACTTCTTCAAGCAGTCCTTCCCTGAGGGC
TTCACATGGGAGAGAGTCACCACATACGAAGACGGGGGCGTGCTGACCGCTACCCAGGACACCAGCCTCC
AGGACGGCTGCCTCATCTACAACGTCAAGATCAGAGGGGTGAACTTCACATCCAACGGCCCTGTGATGCA
GAAGAAAACACTCGGCTGGGAGGCCTTCACCGAGACACTGTACCCCGCTGACGGCGGCCTGGAAGGCAGA
AACGACATGGCCCTGAAGCTCGTGGGCGGGAGCCATCTGATCGCAAACATCAAGACCACATATAGATCCA
AGAAACCCGCTAAGAACCTCAAGATGCCTGGCGTCTACTATGTGGACTACAGACTGGAAAGAATCAAGGA
GGCCAACAACGAGACCTACGTCGAGCAGCACGAGGTGGCAGTGGCCAGATACTGCGACCTCCCTAGCAAA
CTGGGGCACAAGCTTAATTCAGAGGGCAGAGGAAGTCTTCTAACATGCGGTGACGTGGAGGAGAATCCGG
GCCCCTGCAGGACGTACATCACACTTCACACGAGTCGACCGAGCATCTTACCGCCATTTATACCCATATT
TGTTCTGTTTTTCTTGATTTGGGTATACATTTAAATGTTAATAGAACAAAATGGTGGGGCAATCATTTAC
ATTTTTAGGGATATGTAATTACTAGTTCAGGTGTATTGCCACAAGACAAACATGTTAAGAAACTTTCCCG
TTATTTACGCTCTGTTCCTGTTAATCAACCTCTGGATTACAAAATTTGTGAAAGATTGACTGATATTCTT
AACTATGTTGCTCCTTTTACGCTGTGTGGATATGCTGCTTTATAGCCTCTGTATCTAGCTATTGCTTCCC
GTACGGCTTTCGTTTTCTCCTCCTTGTATAAATCCTGGTTGCTGTCTCTTTTAGAGGAGTTGTGGCCCGT
TGTCCGTCAACGTGGCGTGGTGTGCTCTGTGTTTGCTGACGCAACCCCCACTGGCTGGGGCATTGCCACC
ACCTGTCAACTCCTTTCTGGGACTTTCGCTTTCCCCCTCCCGATCGCCACGGCAGAACTCATCGCCGCCT
GCCTTGCCCGCTGCTGGACAGGGGCTAGGTTGCTGGGCACTGATAATTCCGTGGTGTTGTCATCGAATTC
GGTACCTTTTTAAAAGAAAAGGGGGGACTGGAAGGGCTAATTCACTCCCAACGAAGACAAGATATCATAA
CTTCGTATAGCATACATTATACGAAGTTATAATTTATTTGTGAAATTTGTGATGCTATTGCTTTATTTGT
AACCATATGTTTATTTGTGAAATTTGTGATGCTATTGCTTTATTTGTAACCATTGCTTTTTGCTTGTACT
GGGTCTCTCTGGTTAGACCAGATCTGAGCCTGGGAGCTCTCTGGCTAACTAGGGAACCCACTGCTTAAGC
CTCAATAAAGCTTGCCTCGACCAGCCTCGACTGTGCCTTCTAGTTGCCAGCCATCTGTTGTTTGCCCCTC
CCCCGTGCCTTCCTTGACCCTGGAAGGTGCCACTCCCACTGTCCTTTCCTAATAAAATGAGGAAATTGCA
TCGCATTGTCTGAGTAGGTGTCATTCTATTCTGGGGGGTGGGGTGGGGCAGGACAGCAAGGGGGAGGATT
GGGAAGACAATAGCAGGCATGCTGGGGATGCGGTGGGCTCTATGGCCTGCAGCTGCATTAATGAATCGGC
CAACGCGCGGGGAGAGGCGGTTTGCGTATTGGGCGCTCTTCCGCTTCCTCGCTCACTGACTCGCTGCGCT
CGGTCGTTCGGCTGCGGCGAGCGGTATCAGCTCACTCAAAGGCGGTAATACGGTTATCCACAGAATCAGG
GGATAACGCAGGAAAGAACATGTGAGCAAAAGGCCAGCAAAAGGCCAGGAACCGTAAAAAGGCCGCGTTG
CTGGCGTTTTTCCATAGGCTCCGCCCCCCTGACGAGCATCACAAAAATCGACGCTCAAGTCAGAGGTGGC
GAAACCCGACAGGACTATAAAGATACCAGGCGTTTCCCCCTGGAAGCTCCCTCGTGCGCTCTCCTGTTCC
GACCCTGCCGCTTACCGGATACCTGTCCGCCTTTCTCCCTTCGGGAAGCGTGGCGCTTTCTCATAGCTCA
CGCTGTAGGTATCTCAGTTCGGTGTAGGTCGTTCGCTCCAAGCTGGGCTGTGTGCACGAACCCCCCGTTC
AGCCCGACCGCTGCGCCTTATCCGGTAACTATCGTCTTGAGTCCAACCCGGTAAGACACGACTTATCGCC
ACTGGCAGCAGCCACTGGTAACAGGATTAGCAGAGCGAGGTATGTAGGCGGTGCTACAGAGTTCTTGAAG
TGGTGGCCTAACTACGGCTACACTAGAAGGACAGTATTTGGTATCTGCGCTCTGCTGAAGCCAGTTACCT
TCGGAAAAAGAGTTGGTAGCTCTTGATCCGGCAAACAAACCACCGCTGGTAGCGGTGGTTTTTTTGTTTG
CAAGCAGCAGATTACGCGCAGAAAAAAAGGATCTCAAGAAGATCCTTTGATCTTTTCTACGGGGTCTGAC
GCTCAGTGGAACGAAAACTCACGTTAAGGGATTTTGGTCATGAGATTATCAAAAAGGATCTTCACCTAGA
TCCTTTTAAATTAAAAATGAAGTTTTAAATCAATCTAAAGTATATATGAGTAAACTTGGTCTGACAGTTA
CCAATGCTTAATCAGTGAGGCACCTATCTCAGCGATCTGTCTATTTCGTTCATCCATAGTTGCCTGACTC
CCCGTCGTGTAGATAACTACGATACGGGAGGGCTTACCATCTGGCCCCAGTGCTGCAATGATACCGCGAG
ACCCACGCTCACCGGCTCCAGATTTATCAGCAATAAACCAGCCAGCCGGAAGGGCCGAGCGCAGAAGTGG
TCCTGCAACTTTATCCGCCTCCATCCAGTCTATTAATTGTTGCCGGGAAGCTAGAGTAAGTAGTTCGCCA
GTTAATAGTTTGCGCAACGTTGTTGCCATTGCTACAGGCATCGTGGTGTCACGCTCGTCGTTTGGTATGG
CTTCATTCAGCTCCGGTTCCCAACGATCAAGGCGAGTTACATGATCCCCCATGTTGTGCAAAAAAGCGGT
TAGCTCCTTCGGTCCTCCGATCGTTGTCAGAAGTAAGTTGGCCGCAGTGTTATCACTCATGGTTATGGCA
GCACTGCATAATTCTCTTACTGTCATGCCATCCGTAAGATGCTTTTCTGTGACTGGTGAGTACTCAACCA
AGTCATTCTGAGAATAGTGTATGCGGCGACCGAGTTGCTCTTGCCCGGCGTCAATACGGGATAATACCGC
GCCACATAGCAGAACTTTAAAAGTGCTCATCATTGGAAAACGTTCTTCGGGGCGAAAACTCTCAAGGATC
TTACCGCTGTTGAGATCCAGTTCGATGTAACCCACTCGTGCACCCAACTGATCTTCAGCATCTTTTACTT
TCACCAGCGTTTCTGGGTGAGCAAAAACAGGAAGGCAAAATGCCGCAAAAAAGGGAATAAGGGCGACACG
GAAATGTTGAATACTCATACTCTTCCTTTTTCAATATTATTGAAGCATTTATCAGGGTTATTGTCTCATG
AGCGGATACATATTTGAATGTATTTAGAAAAATAAACAAATAGGGGTTCCGCGCACATTTCCCCGAAAAG
TGCCACCT
Features (pLannotate 1.2.2; 22 found; start..end, strand, type, name):
      9..235     +  promoter       RSV promoter: Rous sarcoma virus enhancer/promoter
    236..416     +  LTR            5' LTR (truncated): truncated 5' long terminal repeat (LTR) from HIV-1
    463..588     +  misc_feature   HIV-1 Ψ: packaging signal of human immunodeficiency virus type 1
    572..910     +  CDS            HIV-1 gag (fragment): gag protein from human immunodeficiency virus 1; gag
   1080..1313    +  misc_feature   RRE: The Rev response element (RRE) of HIV-1 allows for Rev-dependent mRNA export from the nucleus to the cytoplasm.
   1690..1790    +  CDS            Rev (fragment): human immunodeficiency virus 1 (HIV-1) Rev protein; rev; enhances nuclear export of unspliced and incompletely spliced viral mRNAs
   1809..1926    +  misc_feature   cPPT/CTS: central polypurine tract and central termination sequence of HIV-1
   2621..3022    +  promoter       SFFV promoter: spleen focus-forming virus long terminal repeat (LTR) promoter
   3033..3728    +  CDS            TagBFP: TagBFP is a basic (constitutively fluorescent) blue fluorescent protein published in 2008, derived from Entacmaea quadricolor. It is reported to be a very rapidly-maturing monomer with very low acid sensitivity.
   3822..3881    +  CDS            S (fragment): HBSAG_WHV6 - Experimental evidence at transcript level: Swiss-Prot protein existence level 2. The middle envelope protein plays an important role in the budding of the virion. It is involved in the induction of budding in a nucleocapsid independent way. In this process the majority of envelope proteins bud to form subviral lipoprotein particles of 22 nm of diameter that do not contain a nucleocapsid (By similarity). From Woodchuck hepatitis B virus (isolate w64/pWS23) (WHV).
   4013..4401    +  misc_feature   WPRE: woodchuck hepatitis virus posttranscriptional regulatory element
   4418..4437    +  misc_feature   cPPT/CTS (fragment): central polypurine tract and central termination sequence of HIV-1
   4439..4473    +  LTR            3' LTR (ΔU3) (fragment): self-inactivating 3' long terminal repeat (LTR) from HIV-1
   4477..4510    +  protein_bind   loxP: Cre-mediated recombination occurs in the 8-bp core sequence (GCATACAT). Cre recombinase
   4513..4556    -  polyA_signal   SV40 poly(A) signal (fragment): SV40 polyadenylation signal
   4560..4604    -  polyA_signal   SV40 poly(A) signal (fragment): SV40 polyadenylation signal
   4620..4680    +  ncRNA          mir-TAR: Accession: RF00250 - Trans-activation response element (TAR)
   4721..4945    +  polyA_signal   bGH poly(A) signal: bovine growth hormone polyadenylation signal
   4950..5006    -  CDS            lacI (fragment): lac repressor; lacI; The lac repressor binds to the lac operator to inhibit transcription in E. coli. This inhibition can be relieved by adding lactose or isopropyl-β-D-thiogalactopyranoside (IPTG).
   5189..5777    -  rep_origin     ori: high-copy-number ColE1/pMB1/pBR322/pUC origin of replication
   5948..6808    -  CDS            AmpR: β-lactamase; bla; confers resistance to ampicillin, carbenicillin, and related antibiotics
   6809..6913    -  promoter       AmpR promoter: bla
