[The description below was written by a language model from this plasmid's Addgene catalogue record and pLannotate feature annotations shown in this document.]
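Description:
pCVL SFFV Sbf-Sal linker is an empty lentiviral cloning backbone for mammalian expression. It was derived from pCVL TALEN(Nd154C63) SFFV by removing the TALEN cloning region between the SbfI and SalI sites and replacing it with a short linker. It is propagated in E. coli as a high-copy plasmid on a ColE1/pUC-type origin, with ampicillin selection from the bla gene and its own promoter.

The viral portion has a third-generation, self-inactivating layout. An RSV enhancer/promoter is fused to a truncated HIV-1 5' LTR and drives genomic RNA production in packaging cells. It is followed by the Ψ packaging signal with an adjoining gag fragment, the Rev response element for Rev-dependent nuclear export, and the cPPT/CTS. The internal expression cassette uses the spleen focus-forming virus (SFFV) LTR promoter. In the annotated sequence, TagBFP lies almost directly downstream of this promoter, followed by a WPRE that enhances transcript stability and expression. The 3' end carries a ΔU3 LTR annotated only in fragments, with a loxP site and short SV40 poly(A) fragments embedded in it, and a bGH polyadenylation signal follows.

According to the record, a gene inserted between the SbfI and SalI sites is coexpressed with BFP, so transduced or transfected cells can be identified by blue fluorescence. The feature table does not annotate the linker itself or any 2A or IRES element, so the way the insert is coupled to BFP cannot be stated from these data. The vector was made for cloning meganucleases so they could be compared directly with megaTAL nucleases expressed from the matching pCVL TAL Xba-Sal backbone.
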