Addgene plasmid #50434: pCVL SFFV Sbf-Sal linker
Purpose: (Empty Backbone) Cloning vector for coexpression of gene cloned in between Sbf and Sal sites with BFP in mammalian cells. Made for cloning of meganuclease for direct comparison with megaTALs (pCVL TAL Xba-Sal).
Depositing lab: Andrew Scharenberg. Depositing organization: University of Washington. Publication: megaTALs: a rare-cleaving nuclease architecture for therapeutic genome engineering. Boissel S, Jarjour J, Astrakhan A, Adey A, Gouble A, Duchateau P, Shendure J, Stoddard BL, Certo MT, Baker D, Scharenberg AM. Nucleic Acids Res. 2013 Nov 26. 10.1093/nar/gkt1224 PubMed 24285304.
Backbone
  Vector backbone: pCVL TALEN(Nd154C63) SFFV
  Modifications to backbone: Clones out TALEN cloning region between SbfI and SalI sites and replaced with a short linker
  Vector type: Mammalian Expression, Lentiviral
  Promoter: SFFV
Growth in bacteria
  Bacterial resistance: Ampicillin, 100 μg/mL
  Growth temperature: 37°C
  Growth strain: Stbl3
  Copy number: High Copy
Terms and licenses: Academic/Nonprofit Terms; Industry Terms: Not Available to Industry
How to cite: pCVL SFFV Sbf-Sal linker was a gift from Andrew Scharenberg (Addgene plasmid # 50434 ; http://n2t.net/addgene:50434 ; RRID:Addgene_50434)
