>Addgene plasmid #50434 | pCVL SFFV Sbf-Sal linker | addgene partial sequence | sequence record 77966 | SFFVpro-F 5'-CTTCTGCTTCCCGAGCTCTA-3'
CCCTCACTCGGCGCGCCAGTCCTCCGACAGACTGAGTCGCCCGATGGCTAGCGAGCTGATTAAGGAGAAC
ATGCACATGAAGCTGTACATGGAGGGCACCGTGGACAACCATCACTTCAAGTGCACATCCGAGGGCGAAG
GCAAGCCCTACGAGGGCACCCAGACCATGAGAATCAAGGTGGTCGAGGGCGGCCCTCTCCCCTTCGCCTT
CGACATCCTGGCTACTAGCTTCCTCTACGGCAGCAAGACCTTCATCAACCACACCCAGGGCATCCCCGAC
TTCTTCAAGCAGTCCTTCCCTGAGGGCTTCACATGGGAGAGAGTCACCACATACGAAGACGGGGGCGTGC
TGACCGCTACCCAGGACACCAGCCTCCAGGACGGCTGCCTCATCTACAACGTCAAGATCAGAGGGGTGAA
CTTCACATCCAACGGCCCTGTGATGCAGAAGAAAACACTCGGCTGGGAGGCCTTCACCGAGACACTGTAC
CCCGCTGACGGCGGCCTGGAAGGCAGAAACGACATGGCCCTGAAGCTCGTGGGCGGGAGCCATCTGATCG
CAAACATCAAGACCACATATAGATCCAAGAAACCCGCTAAGAACCTCAAGATGCCTGGCGTCTACTATGT
GGACTACAGACTGGAAAGAATCAAGGAGGCCAACAACGAGACCTACGTCGAGCAGCACGAGGTGGCAGTG
GCCAGATACTGCGACCTCCCTAGCAAACTGGGGCACAAGCTTAATTCAGAGGGCAGAGGAAGTCTTCTAA
CATGCGGTGACGTGGAGGAGAATCCGGGCCCCTGCAGGACGTACATCACACTTCACACGAGTCGACCGAG
CATCTTACCGCCATTTATACCCATATTTGTTCTGTTTTTCTTGATTTGGGTATACATTTAAATGTTAATA
GAACAAAATGGTGGGGCAATCATTTACATTTTTAGGGATATGTAATTACTAGTTCAGGTGTATTGCCACA
AGACAAACATGTTA
